>Addgene plasmid #82041 | pET15b/BOA | addgene full sequence | sequence record 181410 | Addgene NGS Result
TAATACGACTCACTATAGGGGAATTGTGAGCGGATAACAATTCCCCTCTAGAAATAATTTTGTTTAACTT
TAAGAAGGAGATATACCATGGGCAGCAGCCATCATCATCATCATCACAGCAGCGGCCTGGTGCCGCGCGG
CAGCCACAAGACTGGCCATATGGAAAACCTGTATTTCCAGAGTGTCGACATGACCAAAACTTCTAAAGGT
TTTAATAACTTACAGCACGTGCAGAACCAATGGGGTGGCTCCTCCGCACCGTGGCACGAAGGCGGTATGT
GGGTCCTGGGTTGCCGTTCCGGCCAGAACGTTGTCGCCCTGAACATTAAATCGGGGGATGGTGGTCGCAC
CCTGACAGGTACGATGACCTACGTTGGTGAAGGTCCGATCGGCTTCCGTGCTACCCTGACCCAGTCTAAC
ACCTACGCCGTGGAAAACCAGTGGGGCGGCTCTTCAGCTCCGTGGCACCCGGGCGGCACCTGGGTTATCG
GTTGCCGCGTGAACCAGCAAGTTGTTGCTCTGGATATTGAAAGCGGCGATCAGGGCGCGACCCTGGCAGG
TACCATGACCTACGCTGGCGAAGGTCCGATCGGCTTTAAAAGCCAGCAGGCGGATGGCGGTGTGTACGCG
GTTGAAAACCAGTGGGGTGGTAGCAGCGCGCCGTGGCACAACGGTGGCGTGTGGGTAATCGGTGCACGTG
ACCAGGCGGTAGTAGCAGTTTCCATCGGTTCCACCGATAGCGGCAAAACCCTGAACGGTAACATGACCTA
TGCTGGTGAGGGTCCGATCGGTTTCAAAGGTAATAGTGTGGCCGGTAACAACTACGCGGTGGAAAACCAG
TGGGGTGGTACCTCGGCGCCGTGGCACCCGGGCGGCATTTGGCTGCTGGGTTGCCGCTCTGGTCAGAACG
TCGTAGAACTGTATATCACTTCTGGGGATAACGGTAACACTTTTCACGGATCTATGACCTACAGCGGAGA
AGGTCCGATCGGTTTCCGCGCGATGGCTCTGCCGCAGTAGTAAGGATCCGGCTGCTAACAAAGCCCGAAA
GGAAGCTGAGTTGGCTGCTGCCACCGCTGAGCAATAACTAGCATAACCCCTTGGGGCCTCTAAACGGGTC
TTGAGGGGTTTTTTGCTGAAAGGAGGAACTATATCCGGATATCCCGCAAGAGGCCCGGCAGTACCGGCAT
AACCAAGCCTATGCCTACAGCATCCAGGGTGACGGTGCCGAGGATGACGATGAGCGCATTGTTAGATTTC
ATACACGGTGCCTGACTGCGTTAGCAATTTAACTGTGATAAACTACCGCATTAAAGCTTATCGATGATAA
GCTGTCAAACATGAGAATTCTTGAAGACGAAAGGGCCTCGTGATACGCCTATTTTTATAGGTTAATGTCA
TGATAATAATGGTTTCTTAGACGTCAGGTGGCACTTTTCGGGGAAATGTGCGCGGAACCCCTATTTGTTT
ATTTTTCTAAATACATTCAAATATGTATCCGCTCATGAGACAATAACCCTGATAAATGCTTCAATAATAT
TGAAAAAGGAAGAGTATGAGTATTCAACATTTCCGTGTCGCCCTTATTCCCTTTTTTGCGGCATTTTGCC
TTCCTGTTTTTGCTCACCCAGAAACGCTGGTGAAAGTAAAAGATGCTGAAGATCAGTTGGGTGCACGAGT
GGGTTACATCGAACTGGATCTCAACAGCGGTAAGATCCTTGAGAGTTTTCGCCCCGAAGAACGTTTTCCA
ATGATGAGCACTTTTAAAGTTCTGCTATGTGGCGCGGTATTATCCCGTGTTGACGCCGGGCAAGAGCAAC
TCGGTCGCCGCATACACTATTCTCAGAATGACTTGGTTGAGTACTCACCAGTCACAGAAAAGCATCTTAC
GGATGGCATGACAGTAAGAGAATTATGCAGTGCTGCCATAACCATGAGTGATAACACTGCGGCCAACTTA
CTTCTGACAACGATCGGAGGACCGAAGGAGCTAACCGCTTTTTTGCACAACATGGGGGATCATGTAACTC
GCCTTGATCGTTGGGAACCGGAGCTGAATGAAGCCATACCAAACGACGAGCGTGACACCACGATGCCTGC
AGCAATGGCAACAACGTTGCGCAAACTATTAACTGGCGAACTACTTACTCTAGCTTCCCGGCAACAATTA
ATAGACTGGATGGAGGCGGATAAAGTTGCAGGACCACTTCTGCGCTCGGCCCTTCCGGCTGGCTGGTTTA
TTGCTGATAAATCTGGAGCCGGTGAGCGTGGGTCTCGCGGTATCATTGCAGCACTGGGGCCAGATGGTAA
GCCCTCCCGTATCGTAGTTATCTACACGACGGGGAGTCAGGCAACTATGGATGAACGAAATAGACAGATC
GCTGAGATAGGTGCCTCACTGATTAAGCATTGGTAACTGTCAGACCAAGTTTACTCATATATACTTTAGA
TTGATTTAAAACTTCATTTTTAATTTAAAAGGATCTAGGTGAAGATCCTTTTTGATAATCTCATGACCAA
AATCCCTTAACGTGAGTTTTCGTTCCACTGAGCGTCAGACCCCGTAGAAAAGATCAAAGGATCTTCTTGA
GATCCTTTTTTTCTGCGCGTAATCTGCTGCTTGCAAACAAAAAAACCACCGCTACCAGCGGTGGTTTGTT
TGCCGGATCAAGAGCTACCAACTCTTTTTCCGAAGGTAACTGGCTTCAGCAGAGCGCAGATACCAAATAC
TGTCCTTCTAGTGTAGCCGTAGTTAGGCCACCACTTCAAGAACTCTGTAGCACCGCCTACATACCTCGCT
CTGCTAATCCTGTTACCAGTGGCTGCTGCCAGTGGCGATAAGTCGTGTCTTACCGGGTTGGACTCAAGAC
GATAGTTACCGGATAAGGCGCAGCGGTCGGGCTGAACGGGGGGTTCGTGCACACAGCCCAGCTTGGAGCG
AACGACCTACACCGAACTGAGATACCTACAGCGTGAGCTATGAGAAAGCGCCACGCTTCCCGAAGGGAGA
AAGGCGGACAGGTATCCGGTAAGCGGCAGGGTCGGAACAGGAGAGCGCACGAGGGAGCTTCCAGGGGGAA
ACGCCTGGTATCTTTATAGTCCTGTCGGGTTTCGCCACCTCTGACTTGAGCGTCGATTTTTGTGATGCTC
GTCAGGGGGGCGGAGCCTATGGAAAAACGCCAGCAACGCGGCCTTTTTACGGTTCCTGGCCTTTTGCTGG
CCTTTTGCTCACATGTTCTTTCCTGCGTTATCCCCTGATTCTGTGGATAACCGTATTACCGCCTTTGAGT
GAGCTGATACCGCTCGCCGCAGCCGAACGACCGAGCGCAGCGAGTCAGTGAGCGAGGAAGCGGAAGAGCG
CCTGATGCGGTATTTTCTCCTTACGCATCTGTGCGGTATTTCACACCGCAATGGTGCACTCTCAGTACAA
TCTGCTCTGATGCCGCATAGTTAAGCCAGTATACACTCCGCTATCGCTACGTGACTGGGTCATGGCTGCG
CCCCGACACCCGCCAACACCCGCTGACGCGCCCTGACGGGCTTGTCTGCTCCCGGCATCCGCTTACAGAC
AAGCTGTGACCGTCTCCGGGAGCTGCATGTGTCAGAGGTTTTCACCGTCATCACCGAAACGCGCGAGGCA
GCTGCGGTAAAGCTCATCAGCGTGGTCGTGAAGCGATTCACAGATGTCTGCCTGTTCATCCGCGTCCAGC
TCGTTGAGTTTCTCCAGAAGCGTTAATGTCTGGCTTCTGATAAAGCGGGCCATGTTAAGGGCGGTTTTTT
CCTGTTTGGTCACTGATGCCTCCGTGTAAGGGGGATTTCTGTTCATGGGGGTAATGATACCGATGAAACG
AGAGAGGATGCTCACGATACGGGTTACTGATGATGAACATGCCCGGTTACTGGAACGTTGTGAGGGTAAA
CAACTGGCGGTATGGATGCGGCGGGACCAGAGAAAAATCACTCAGGGTCAATGCCAGCGCTTCGTTAATA
CAGATGTAGGTGTTCCACAGGGTAGCCAGCAGCATCCTGCGATGCAGATCCGGAACATAATGGTGCAGGG
CGCTGACTTCCGCGTTTCCAGACTTTACGAAACACGGAAACCGAAGACCATTCATGTTGTTGCTCAGGTC
GCAGACGTTTTGCAGCAGCAGTCGCTTCACGTTCGCTCGCGTATCGGTGATTCATTCTGCTAACCAGTAA
GGCAACCCCGCCAGCCTAGCCGGGTCCTCAACGACAGGAGCACGATCATGCGCACCCGTGGCCAGGACCC
AACGCTGCCCGAGATGCGCCGCGTGCGGCTGCTGGAGATGGCGGACGCGATGGATATGTTCTGCCAAGGG
TTGGTTTGCGCATTCACAGTTCTCCGCAAGAATTGATTGGCTCCAATTCTTGGAGTGGTGAATCCGTTAG
CGAGGTGCCGCCGGCTTCCATTCAGGTCGAGGTGGCCCGGCTCCATGCACCGCGACGCAACGCGGGGAGG
CAGACAAGGTATAGGGCGGCGCCTACAATCCATGCCAACCCGTTCCATGTGCTCGCCGAGGCGGCATAAA
TCGCCGTGACGATCAGCGGTCCAATGATCGAAGTTAGGCTGGTAAGAGCCGCGAGCGATCCTTGAAGCTG
TCCCTGATGGTCGTCATCTACCTGCCTGGACAGCATGGCCTGCAACGCGGGCATCCCGATGCCGCCGGAA
GCGAGAAGAATCATAATGGGGAAGGCCATCCAGCCTCGCGTCGCGAACGCCAGCAAGACGTAGCCCAGCG
CGTCGGCCGCCATGCCGGCGATAATGGCCTGCTTCTCGCCGAAACGTTTGGTGGCGGGACCAGTGACGAA
GGCTTGAGCGAGGGCGTGCAAGATTCCGAATACCGCAAGCGACAGGCCGATCATCGTCGCGCTCCAGCGA
AAGCGGTCCTCGCCGAAAATGACCCAGAGCGCTGCCGGCACCTGTCCTACGAGTTGCATGATAAAGAAGA
CAGTCATAAGTGCGGCGACGATAGTCATGCCCCGCGCCCACCGGAAGGAGCTGACTGGGTTGAAGGCTCT
CAAGGGCATCGGTCGAGATCCCGGTGCCTAATGAGTGAGCTAACTTACATTAATTGCGTTGCGCTCACTG
CCCGCTTTCCAGTCGGGAAACTGTCGTGCCAGCTGCATTAATGAATCGGCCAACGCGCGGGGAGAGGCGG
TTTGCGTATTGGGCGCCAGGGTGGTTTTTCTTTTCACCAGTGAGACGGGCAACAGCTGATTGCCCTTCAC
CGCCTGGCCCTGAGAGAGTTGCAGCAAGCGGTCCACGCTGGTTTGCCCCAGCAGGCGAAAATCCTGTTTG
ATGGTGGTTAACGGCGGGATATAACATGAGCTGTCTTCGGTATCGTCGTATCCCACTACCGAGATATCCG
CACCAACGCGCAGCCCGGACTCGGTAATGGCGCGCATTGCGCCCAGCGCCATCTGATCGTTGGCAACCAG
CATCGCAGTGGGAACGATGCCCTCATTCAGCATTTGCATGGTTTGTTGAAAACCGGACATGGCACTCCAG
TCGCCTTCCCGTTCCGCTATCGGCTGAATTTGATTGCGAGTGAGATATTTATGCCAGCCAGCCAGACGCA
GACGCGCCGAGACAGAACTTAATGGGCCCGCTAACAGCGCGATTTGCTGGTGACCCAATGCGACCAGATG
CTCCACGCCCAGTCGCGTACCGTCTTCATGGGAGAAAATAATACTGTTGATGGGTGTCTGGTCAGAGACA
TCAAGAAATAACGCCGGAACATTAGTGCAGGCAGCTTCCACAGCAATGGCATCCTGGTCATCCAGCGGAT
AGTTAATGATCAGCCCACTGACGCGTTGCGCGAGAAGATTGTGCACCGCCGCTTTACAGGCTTCGACGCC
GCTTCGTTCTACCATCGACACCACCACGCTGGCACCCAGTTGATCGGCGCGAGATTTAATCGCCGCGACA
ATTTGCGACGGCGCGTGCAGGGCCAGACTGGAGGTGGCAACGCCAATCAGCAACGACTGTTTGCCCGCCA
GTTGTTGTGCCACGCGGTTGGGAATGTAATTCAGCTCCGCCATCGCCGCTTCCACTTTTTCCCGCGTTTT
CGCAGAAACGTGGCTGGCCTGGTTCACCACGCGGGAAACGGTCTGATAAGAGACACCGGCATACTCTGCG
ACATCGTATAACGTTACTGGTTTCACATTCACCACCCTGAATTGACTCTCTTCCGGGCGCTATCATGCCA
TACCGCGAAAGGTTTTGCGCCATTCGATGGTGTCCGGGATCTCGACGCTCTCCCTTATGCGACTCCTGCA
TTAGGAAGCAGCCCAGTAGTAGGTTGAGGCCGTTGAGCACCGCCGCCGCAAGGAATGGTGCATGCAAGGA
GATGGCGCCCAACAGTCCCCCGGCCACGGGGCCTGCCACCATACCCACGCCGAAACAAGCGCTCATGAGC
CCGAAGTGGCGAGCCCGATCTTCCCCATCGGTGATGTCGGCGATATAGGCGCCAGCAACCGCACCTGTGG
CGCCGGTGATGCCGGCCACGATGCGTCCGGCGTAGAGGATCGAGATCTCGATCCCGCGAAAT
Features (pLannotate 1.2.2; 21 found; start..end, strand, type, name):
      1..19      +  promoter       T7 promoter: promoter for bacteriophage T7 RNA polymerase
     20..44      +  protein_bind   lac operator: The lac repressor binds to the lac operator to inhibit transcription in E. coli. This inhibition can be relieved by adding lactose or isopropyl-β-D-thiogalactopyranoside (IPTG). lac repressor encoded by lacI
     59..81      +  RBS            RBS: efficient ribosome binding site from bacteriophage T7 gene 10 (Olins and Rangwala, 1989)
    100..116     +  CDS            capTEV™ (fragment): composite tag for in vivo biotinylation, TEV protease cleavage, and 6xHis tagging
    127..144     +  CDS            thrombin site: thrombin recognition and cleavage site
    229..1002    +  CDS            mbhA: MBHA_MYXXA - Experimental evidence at protein level: Swiss-Prot protein existence level 1. This lectin might have a role in the differentiation of cells. From Myxococcus xanthus.
   1031..1080    +  CDS            SET1 (fragment): solubility-enhancement tag derived from T7 phage gene 10B
   1088..1135    +  terminator     T7 terminator: transcription terminator for bacteriophage T7 RNA polymerase
   1158..1262    -  CDS            TcR (fragment): tetracycline efflux protein; tet; confers resistance to tetracycline
   1310..1338    -  promoter       tet promoter: E. coli promoter for tetracycline efflux protein gene
   1451..1555    +  promoter       AmpR promoter: bla
   1556..2416    +  CDS            AmpR: β-lactamase; bla; confers resistance to ampicillin, carbenicillin, and related antibiotics
   2587..3175    +  rep_origin     ori: high-copy-number ColE1/pMB1/pBR322/pUC origin of replication
   3361..3500    -  misc_feature   bom: basis of mobility region from pBR322
   3602..3793    -  CDS            rop: Rop protein, which maintains plasmids at low copy number; rop
   3810..4190    +  CDS            YPB1_ECOLX: Protein predicted: Swiss-Prot protein existence level 4. From Escherichia coli.
   4432..5056    -  CDS            TcR (fragment): tetracycline efflux protein; tet; confers resistance to tetracycline
   5071..5092    -  protein_bind   CAP binding site: CAP binding activates transcription in the presence of cAMP. E. coli catabolite activator protein
   5105..6186    -  CDS            lacI: lac repressor; lacI; The lac repressor binds to the lac operator to inhibit transcription in E. coli. This inhibition can be relieved by adding lactose or isopropyl-β-D-thiogalactopyranoside (IPTG).
   6187..6264    -  promoter       lacI promoter: lacI
   6272..6551    -  CDS            TcR (fragment): tetracycline efflux protein; tet; confers resistance to tetracycline
