[The description below was written by a language model from this plasmid's Addgene catalogue record and pLannotate feature annotations shown in this document.]
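Description:
pET15b/BOA is a bacterial expression plasmid built on the pET15b backbone for producing Burkholderia oklahomensis agglutinin (BOA), a lectin from B. oklahomensis strain EO147, in E. coli with an N-terminal 6xHis tag. The sequenced record is 6,572 nt. It is maintained through a ColE1/pMB1-type origin accompanied by the pBR322 bom region and the rop gene, and is selected with ampicillin via the β-lactamase (AmpR) gene and its own promoter. The catalogue lists the plasmid as high copy, although rop normally moderates copy number. Several short tetracycline-resistance fragments and the tet promoter are non-functional remnants of the pBR322 ancestry of the backbone.

The expression cassette follows the usual pET layout: a T7 promoter immediately followed by a lac operator, the phage T7 gene 10 ribosome binding site, the backbone-encoded His tag (picked up by the annotation software as a fragment of a composite His-containing tag), and a thrombin cleavage site that allows tag removal after purification. The BOA coding sequence was inserted between SalI and BamHI sites, both retained. The annotation tool labels this open reading frame (about 770 nt) as mbhA, a Myxococcus xanthus lectin; this presumably reflects a homology match to a related lectin rather than the actual identity of the insert. A T7 terminator closes the unit, and the small "SET1" fragment just upstream of it is probably another incidental match to backbone sequence. The plasmid-borne lacI gene supplies repressor, so transcription stays off until IPTG induction in a host providing T7 RNA polymerase. The construct serves to produce recombinant BOA, and the associated study concerned its structure, carbohydrate binding and anti-HIV activity.
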