Addgene plasmid #82041: pET15b/BOA
Purpose: For E.coli expression of 6xHis-Tagged BOA (Burkholderia oklahomensis agglutinin)
Depositing lab: Angela Gronenborn. Depositing organization: University of Pittsburgh (University, School of Medicine, and Cancer Institute). Publication: Burkholderia oklahomensis agglutinin is a canonical two-domain OAA-family lectin: structures, carbohydrate binding and anti-HIV activity. Whitley MJ, Furey W, Kollipara S, Gronenborn AM. FEBS J. 2013 May;280(9):2056-67. doi: 10.1111/febs.12229. Epub 2013 Apr 2. PubMed 23480609.
Backbone
  Vector backbone: pET15b
  Vector type: Bacterial Expression
Growth in bacteria
  Bacterial resistance: Ampicillin, 100 μg/mL
  Growth temperature: 37°C
  Growth strain: DH5alpha
  Copy number: High Copy
Gene/Insert
  Gene/Insert name: Burkholderia oklahomensis agglutinin (alt name: BOA)
  Species: B. oklahomensis EO147
  Tag / fusion protein: 6x His (N terminal on backbone)
  Cloning method: Restriction Enzyme; 5′ cloning site SalI (not destroyed); 3′ cloning site BamHI (not destroyed)
  Sequencing primers: 5′ T7 promoter; 3′ T7 terminator
Terms and licenses: Academic/Nonprofit Terms; Industry Terms: Not Available to Industry
How to cite: pET15b/BOA was a gift from Angela Gronenborn (Addgene plasmid # 82041 ; http://n2t.net/addgene:82041 ; RRID:Addgene_82041)
