>Addgene plasmid #82041 | pET15b/BOA | depositor partial sequence | sequence record 155406 | Sequencing from the T7 promoter primer
TAATTTTGTTTAACTTTAAGAAGGAGATATACCATGGGCAGCAGCCATCATCATCATCATCACAGCAGCG
GCCTGGTGCCGCGCGGCAGCCACAAGACTGGCCATATGGAAAACCTGTATTTCCAGAGTGTCGACATGAC
CAAAACTTCTAAAGGTTTTAATAACTTACAGCACGTGCAGAACCAATGGGGTGGCTCCTCCGCACCGTGG
CACGAAGGCGGTATGTGGGTCCTGGGTTGCCGTTCCGGCCAGAACGTTGTCGCCCTGAACATTAAATCGG
GGGATGGTGGTCGCACCCTGACAGGTACGATGACCTACGTTGGTGAAGGTCCGATCGGCTTCCGTGCTAC
CCTGACCCAGTCTAACACCTACGCCGTGGAAAACCAGTGGGGCGGCTCTTCAGCTCCGTGGCACCCGGGC
GGCACCTGGGTTATCGGTTGCCGCGTGAACCAGCAAGTTGTTGCTCTGGATATTGAAAGCGGCGATCAGG
GCGCGACCCTGGCAGGTACCATGACCTACGCTGGCGAAGGTCCGATCGGCTTTAAAAGCCAGCAGGCGGA
TGGCGGTGTGTACGCGGTTGAAAACCAGTGGGGTGGTAGCAGCGCGCCGTGGCACAACGGTGGCGTGTGG
GTAATCGGTGCACGTGACCAGGCGGTAGTAGCAGTTTCCATCGGTTCCACCGATAGCGGCAAAACCCTGA
ACGGTAACATGACCTATGCTGGTGAGGGTCCGATCGGTTTCAAAGGTAATAGTGTGGCCGGTAACAACTA
CGCGGTGGAAAACCAGTGGGGTGGTACCTCGGCGCCGTGGCACCCGGGCGGCATTTGGCTGCTGGGTTGC
CGCTCTGGTCAGAACGTCGTA
